Addgene plasmid #86310: PX458_SAP130_1
Purpose: Encodes gRNA for 3' target of human SAP130
Depositing lab: Eric Mendenhall & Richard M. Myers. Depositing organization: University of Alabama in Huntsville. Publication: CETCh-seq: CRISPR epitope tagging ChIP-seq of DNA-binding proteins. Savic D, Partridge EC, Newberry KM, Smith SB, Meadows SK, Roberts BS, Mackiewicz M, Mendenhall EM, Myers RM. Genome Res. 2015 Sep 9. 10.1101/gr.193540.115 PubMed 26355004.
Backbone
  Vector backbone: PX458
  Vector type: CRISPR
Growth in bacteria
  Bacterial resistance: Ampicillin, 100 μg/mL
  Growth temperature: 37°C
  Growth strain: DH5alpha
  Copy number: High Copy
Gene/Insert
  Gene/Insert name: gRNA against SAP130
  gRNA/shRNA sequence: GTCTAGACCCAGAACAATC
  Species: H. sapiens (human)
  Entrez Gene: SAP130
  Cloning method: Gibson Cloning
  Sequencing primers: 5′ pBR322ori-F
Terms and licenses: Academic/Nonprofit Terms; Industry Terms: Not Available to Industry
Depositor comments: Note: This plasmid is part of the Mendenhall and Meyers CRISPR-based Tagging system to add a tag (currently using FLAG) to endogenous proteins. Please see https://www.addgene.org/crispr/tagging/ for more details.
How to cite: PX458_SAP130_1 was a gift from Eric Mendenhall & Richard M. Myers (Addgene plasmid # 86310 ; http://n2t.net/addgene:86310 ; RRID:Addgene_86310)
