[The description below was written by a language model from this plasmid's Addgene catalogue record and pLannotate feature annotations shown in this document.]
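Description:
PX458_SAP130_1 is a CRISPR plasmid built on the PX458 backbone that expresses both a single guide RNA and Streptococcus pyogenes Cas9 in mammalian cells. It is maintained in E. coli as a high-copy plasmid through a ColE1/pUC-type origin and selected with ampicillin via the β-lactamase gene. An M13/f1-type phage origin and a single AAV2 inverted terminal repeat are also annotated in the backbone. These appear to be carried over from the parent vector, since one ITR alone does not make a packageable AAV genome. The annotation tool also flags short bom and rop fragments.

The payload consists of two expression units. A human U6 RNA polymerase III promoter drives a guide targeting the 3' end of the human SAP130 gene, fused to the S. pyogenes gRNA scaffold; a second, partial scaffold fragment is annotated just downstream. The spacer was introduced by Gibson cloning. The second unit uses a CMV enhancer, chicken β-actin promoter and hybrid intron to drive Cas9. Cas9 is annotated as adjoining N- and C-terminal portions that together form a continuous coding region, followed by a nucleoplasmin nuclear localization signal. EGFP lies downstream in the same transcription unit, ahead of a bovine growth hormone polyadenylation signal. The linker joining Cas9 to EGFP is not annotated in the table. EGFP allows transfected cells to be identified or sorted.

The plasmid belongs to a CRISPR-based endogenous tagging system associated with the CETCh-seq method. Cutting near the end of a gene is used to add an epitope tag (currently FLAG) to the native protein, so that DNA-binding proteins can be profiled by ChIP-seq. The tag itself is not on this plasmid.
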