Features (pLannotate 1.2.2; 19 found; start..end, strand, type, name):
     17..257     +  promoter       U6 promoter: RNA polymerase III promoter for human U6 snRNA
    285..360     +  misc_RNA       gRNA scaffold: guide RNA scaffold for the Streptococcus pyogenes CRISPR/Cas9 system
    367..410     +  misc_RNA       gRNA scaffold (fragment): guide RNA scaffold for the Streptococcus pyogenes CRISPR/Cas9 system
    457..742     +  enhancer       CMV enhancer: human cytomegalovirus immediate early enhancer; contains an 18-bp deletion relative to the standard CMV enhancer
    744..1021    +  promoter       chicken β-actin promoter: No description available
   1022..1250    +  intron         hybrid intron: hybrid between chicken β-actin (CBA) and minute virus of mice (MMV) introns (Gray et al., 2011)
   1388..2989    +  CDS            Cas9(N): N-terminal portion of Streptococcus pyogenes Cas9 (Zetsche et al., 2015)
   2990..5488    +  CDS            Cas9(C): C-terminal portion of Streptococcus pyogenes Cas9 (Zetsche et al., 2015)
   5489..5536    +  CDS            nucleoplasmin NLS: bipartite nuclear localization signal from nucleoplasmin
   5606..6319    +  CDS            EGFP: EGFP is a basic (constitutively fluorescent) green fluorescent protein published in 1996, derived from Aequorea victoria. It is reported to be a rapidly-maturing weak dimer with moderate acid sensitivity.
   6353..6464    +  polyA_signal   bGH poly(A) signal: bovine growth hormone polyadenylation signal
   6569..6709    +  repeat_region  AAV2 ITR: inverted terminal repeat of adeno-associated virus serotype 2 inverted
   6714..6765    -  misc_feature   bom (fragment): basis of mobility region from pBR322
   6784..7164    +  rep_origin     M13 ori (sequence partly withheld): M13 bacteriophage origin of replication; arrow indicates direction of (+) strand synthesis
   7240..7289    -  misc_feature   bom (fragment): basis of mobility region from pBR322
   7391..7426    -  CDS            rop (fragment): Rop protein, which maintains plasmids at low copy number; rop
   7521..7625    +  promoter       AmpR promoter: bla
   7626..8486    +  CDS            AmpR: β-lactamase; bla; confers resistance to ampicillin, carbenicillin, and related antibiotics
   8657..9245    +  rep_origin     ori: high-copy-number ColE1/pMB1/pBR322/pUC origin of replication
>Addgene plasmid #86310 | PX458_SAP130_1 | depositor full sequence | sequence record 168191 | Full Sequence
TTTTGCTCACATGTNNGAGGGCCTATTTCCCATGATTCCTTCATATTTGCATATACGATACAAGGCTGTT
AGAGAGATAATTGGAATTAATTTGACTGTAAACACAAAGATATTAGTACAAAATACGTGACGTAGAAAGT
AATAATTTCTTGGGTAGTTTGCAGTTTTAAAATTATGTTTTAAAATGGACTATCATATGCTTACCGTAAC
TTGAAAGTATTTCGATTTCTTGGCTTTATATATCTTGTGGAAAGGACGAAACACCGTCTAGACCCAGAAC
AATCGTTTTAGAGCTAGAAATAGCAAGTTAAAATAAGGCTAGTCCGTTATCAACTTGAAAAAGTGGCACC
GAGTCGGTGCTTTTTTGTTTTAGAGCTAGAAATAGCAAGTTAAAATAAGGCTAGTCCGTTTTTAGCGCGT
GCGCCAATTCTGCAGACAAATGGCTCTAGAGGTACCCGTTACATAACTTACGGTAAATGGCCCGCCTGGC
TGACCGCCCAACGACCCCCGCCCATTGACGTCAATAGTAACGCCAATAGGGACTTTCCATTGACGTCAAT
GGGTGGAGTATTTACGGTAAACTGCCCACTTGGCAGTACATCAAGTGTATCATATGCCAAGTACGCCCCC
TATTGACGTCAATGACGGTAAATGGCCCGCCTGGCATTGTGCCCAGTACATGACCTTATGGGACTTTCCT
ACTTGGCAGTACATCTACGTATTAGTCATCGCTATTACCATGGTCGAGGTGAGCCCCACGTTCTGCTTCA
CTCTCCCCATCTCCCCCCCCTCCCCACCCCCAATTTTGTATTTATTTATTTTTTAATTATTTTGTGCAGC
GATGGGGGCGGGGGGGGGGGGGGGGCGCGCGCCAGGCGGGGCGGGGCGGGGCGAGGGGCGGGGCGGGGCG
AGGCGGAGAGGTGCGGCGGCAGCCAATCAGAGCGGCGCGCTCCGAAAGTTTCCTTTTATGGCGAGGCGGC
GGCGGCGGCGGCCCTATAAAAAGCGAAGCGCGCGGCGGGCGGGAGTCGCTGCGACGCTGCCTTCGCCCCG
TGCCCCGCTCCGCCGCCGCCTCGCGCCGCCCGCCCCGGCTCTGACTGACCGCGTTACTCCCACAGGTGAG
CGGGCGGGACGGCCCTTCTCCTCCGGGCTGTAATTAGCTGAGCAAGAGGTAAGGGTTTAAGGGATGGTTG
GTTGGTGGGGTATTAATGTTTAATTACCTGGAGCACCTGCCTGAAATCACTTTTTTTCAGGTTGGACCGG
TGCCACCATGGACTATAAGGACCACGACGGAGACTACAAGGATCATGATATTGATTACAAAGACGATGAC
GATAAGATGGCCCCAAAGAAGAAGCGGAAGGTCGGTATCCACGGAGTCCCAGCAGCCGACAAGAAGTACA
GCATCGGCCTGGACATCGGCACCAACTCTGTGGGCTGGGCCGTGATCACCGACGAGTACAAGGTGCCCAG
CAAGAAATTCAAGGTGCTGGGCAACACCGACCGGCACAGCATCAAGAAGAACCTGATCGGAGCCCTGCTG
TTCGACAGCGGCGAAACAGCCGAGGCCACCCGGCTGAAGAGAACCGCCAGAAGAAGATACACCAGACGGA
AGAACCGGATCTGCTATCTGCAAGAGATCTTCAGCAACGAGATGGCCAAGGTGGACGACAGCTTCTTCCA
CAGACTGGAAGAGTCCTTCCTGGTGGAAGAGGATAAGAAGCACGAGCGGCACCCCATCTTCGGCAACATC
GTGGACGAGGTGGCCTACCACGAGAAGTACCCCACCATCTACCACCTGAGAAAGAAACTGGTGGACAGCA
CCGACAAGGCCGACCTGCGGCTGATCTATCTGGCCCTGGCCCACATGATCAAGTTCCGGGGCCACTTCCT
GATCGAGGGCGACCTGAACCCCGACAACAGCGACGTGGACAAGCTGTTCATCCAGCTGGTGCAGACCTAC
AACCAGCTGTTCGAGGAAAACCCCATCAACGCCAGCGGCGTGGACGCCAAGGCCATCCTGTCTGCCAGAC
TGAGCAAGAGCAGACGGCTGGAAAATCTGATCGCCCAGCTGCCCGGCGAGAAGAAGAATGGCCTGTTCGG
AAACCTGATTGCCCTGAGCCTGGGCCTGACCCCCAACTTCAAGAGCAACTTCGACCTGGCCGAGGATGCC
AAACTGCAGCTGAGCAAGGACACCTACGACGACGACCTGGACAACCTGCTGGCCCAGATCGGCGACCAGT
ACGCCGACCTGTTTCTGGCCGCCAAGAACCTGTCCGACGCCATCCTGCTGAGCGACATCCTGAGAGTGAA
CACCGAGATCACCAAGGCCCCCCTGAGCGCCTCTATGATCAAGAGATACGACGAGCACCACCAGGACCTG
ACCCTGCTGAAAGCTCTCGTGCGGCAGCAGCTGCCTGAGAAGTACAAAGAGATTTTCTTCGACCAGAGCA
AGAACGGCTACGCCGGCTACATTGACGGCGGAGCCAGCCAGGAAGAGTTCTACAAGTTCATCAAGCCCAT
CCTGGAAAAGATGGACGGCACCGAGGAACTGCTCGTGAAGCTGAACAGAGAGGACCTGCTGCGGAAGCAG
CGGACCTTCGACAACGGCAGCATCCCCCACCAGATCCACCTGGGAGAGCTGCACGCCATTCTGCGGCGGC
AGGAAGATTTTTACCCATTCCTGAAGGACAACCGGGAAAAGATCGAGAAGATCCTGACCTTCCGCATCCC
CTACTACGTGGGCCCTCTGGCCAGGGGAAACAGCAGATTCGCCTGGATGACCAGAAAGAGCGAGGAAACC
ATCACCCCCTGGAACTTCGAGGAAGTGGTGGACAAGGGCGCTTCCGCCCAGAGCTTCATCGAGCGGATGA
CCAACTTCGATAAGAACCTGCCCAACGAGAAGGTGCTGCCCAAGCACAGCCTGCTGTACGAGTACTTCAC
CGTGTATAACGAGCTGACCAAAGTGAAATACGTGACCGAGGGAATGAGAAAGCCCGCCTTCCTGAGCGGC
GAGCAGAAAAAGGCCATCGTGGACCTGCTGTTCAAGACCAACCGGAAAGTGACCGTGAAGCAGCTGAAAG
AGGACTACTTCAAGAAAATCGAGTGCTTCGACTCCGTGGAAATCTCCGGCGTGGAAGATCGGTTCAACGC
CTCCCTGGGCACATACCACGATCTGCTGAAAATTATCAAGGACAAGGACTTCCTGGACAATGAGGAAAAC
GAGGACATTCTGGAAGATATCGTGCTGACCCTGACACTGTTTGAGGACAGAGAGATGATCGAGGAACGGC
TGAAAACCTATGCCCACCTGTTCGACGACAAAGTGATGAAGCAGCTGAAGCGGCGGAGATACACCGGCTG
GGGCAGGCTGAGCCGGAAGCTGATCAACGGCATCCGGGACAAGCAGTCCGGCAAGACAATCCTGGATTTC
CTGAAGTCCGACGGCTTCGCCAACAGAAACTTCATGCAGCTGATCCACGACGACAGCCTGACCTTTAAAG
AGGACATCCAGAAAGCCCAGGTGTCCGGCCAGGGCGATAGCCTGCACGAGCACATTGCCAATCTGGCCGG
CAGCCCCGCCATTAAGAAGGGCATCCTGCAGACAGTGAAGGTGGTGGACGAGCTCGTGAAAGTGATGGGC
CGGCACAAGCCCGAGAACATCGTGATCGAAATGGCCAGAGAGAACCAGACCACCCAGAAGGGACAGAAGA
ACAGCCGCGAGAGAATGAAGCGGATCGAAGAGGGCATCAAAGAGCTGGGCAGCCAGATCCTGAAAGAACA
CCCCGTGGAAAACACCCAGCTGCAGAACGAGAAGCTGTACCTGTACTACCTGCAGAATGGGCGGGATATG
TACGTGGACCAGGAACTGGACATCAACCGGCTGTCCGACTACGATGTGGACCATATCGTGCCTCAGAGCT
TTCTGAAGGACGACTCCATCGACAACAAGGTGCTGACCAGAAGCGACAAGAACCGGGGCAAGAGCGACAA
CGTGCCCTCCGAAGAGGTCGTGAAGAAGATGAAGAACTACTGGCGGCAGCTGCTGAACGCCAAGCTGATT
ACCCAGAGAAAGTTCGACAATCTGACCAAGGCCGAGAGAGGCGGCCTGAGCGAACTGGATAAGGCCGGCT
TCATCAAGAGACAGCTGGTGGAAACCCGGCAGATCACAAAGCACGTGGCACAGATCCTGGACTCCCGGAT
GAACACTAAGTACGACGAGAATGACAAGCTGATCCGGGAAGTGAAAGTGATCACCCTGAAGTCCAAGCTG
GTGTCCGATTTCCGGAAGGATTTCCAGTTTTACAAAGTGCGCGAGATCAACAACTACCACCACGCCCACG
ACGCCTACCTGAACGCCGTCGTGGGAACCGCCCTGATCAAAAAGTACCCTAAGCTGGAAAGCGAGTTCGT
GTACGGCGACTACAAGGTGTACGACGTGCGGAAGATGATCGCCAAGAGCGAGCAGGAAATCGGCAAGGCT
ACCGCCAAGTACTTCTTCTACAGCAACATCATGAACTTTTTCAAGACCGAGATTACCCTGGCCAACGGCG
AGATCCGGAAGCGGCCTCTGATCGAGACAAACGGCGAAACCGGGGAGATCGTGTGGGATAAGGGCCGGGA
TTTTGCCACCGTGCGGAAAGTGCTGAGCATGCCCCAAGTGAATATCGTGAAAAAGACCGAGGTGCAGACA
GGCGGCTTCAGCAAAGAGTCTATCCTGCCCAAGAGGAACAGCGATAAGCTGATCGCCAGAAAGAAGGACT
GGGACCCTAAGAAGTACGGCGGCTTCGACAGCCCCACCGTGGCCTATTCTGTGCTGGTGGTGGCCAAAGT
GGAAAAGGGCAAGTCCAAGAAACTGAAGAGTGTGAAAGAGCTGCTGGGGATCACCATCATGGAAAGAAGC
AGCTTCGAGAAGAATCCCATCGACTTTCTGGAAGCCAAGGGCTACAAAGAAGTGAAAAAGGACCTGATCA
TCAAGCTGCCTAAGTACTCCCTGTTCGAGCTGGAAAACGGCCGGAAGAGAATGCTGGCCTCTGCCGGCGA
ACTGCAGAAGGGAAACGAACTGGCCCTGCCCTCCAAATATGTGAACTTCCTGTACCTGGCCAGCCACTAT
GAGAAGCTGAAGGGCTCCCCCGAGGATAATGAGCAGAAACAGCTGTTTGTGGAACAGCACAAGCACTACC
TGGACGAGATCATCGAGCAGATCAGCGAGTTCTCCAAGAGAGTGATCCTGGCCGACGCTAATCTGGACAA
AGTGCTGTCCGCCTACAACAAGCACCGGGATAAGCCCATCAGAGAGCAGGCCGAGAATATCATCCACCTG
TTTACCCTGACCAATCTGGGAGCCCCTGCCGCCTTCAAGTACTTTGACACCACCATCGACCGGAAGAGGT
ACACCAGCACCAAAGAGGTGCTGGACGCCACCCTGATCCACCAGAGCATCACCGGCCTGTACGAGACACG
GATCGACCTGTCTCAGCTGGGAGGCGACAAAAGGCCGGCGGCCACGAAAAAGGCCGGCCAGGCAAAAAAG
AAAAAGGAATTCGGCAGTGGAGAGGGCAGAGGAAGTCTGCTAACATGCGGTGACGTCGAGGAGAATCCTG
GCCCAGTGAGCAAGGGCGAGGAGCTGTTCACCGGGGTGGTGCCCATCCTGGTCGAGCTGGACGGCGACGT
AAACGGCCACAAGTTCAGCGTGTCCGGCGAGGGCGAGGGCGATGCCACCTACGGCAAGCTGACCCTGAAG
TTCATCTGCACCACCGGCAAGCTGCCCGTGCCCTGGCCCACCCTCGTGACCACCCTGACCTACGGCGTGC
AGTGCTTCAGCCGCTACCCCGACCACATGAAGCAGCACGACTTCTTCAAGTCCGCCATGCCCGAAGGCTA
CGTCCAGGAGCGCACCATCTTCTTCAAGGACGACGGCAACTACAAGACCCGCGCCGAGGTGAAGTTCGAG
GGCGACACCCTGGTGAACCGCATCGAGCTGAAGGGCATCGACTTCAAGGAGGACGGCAACATCCTGGGGC
ACAAGCTGGAGTACAACTACAACAGCCACAACGTCTATATCATGGCCGACAAGCAGAAGAACGGCATCAA
GGTGAACTTCAAGATCCGCCACAACATCGAGGACGGCAGCGTGCAGCTCGCCGACCACTACCAGCAGAAC
ACCCCCATCGGCGACGGCCCCGTGCTGCTGCCCGACAACCACTACCTGAGCACCCAGTCCGCCCTGAGCA
AAGACCCCAACGAGAAGCGCGATCACATGGTCCTGCTGGAGTTCGTGACCGCCGCCGGGATCACTCTCGG
CATGGACGAGCTGTACAAGGAATTCTAACTAGAGCTCGCTGATCAGCCTCGACTGTGCCTTCTAGTTGCC
AGCCATCTGTTGTTTGCCCCTCCCCCGTGCCTTCCTTGACCCTGGAAGGTGCCACTCCCACTGTCCTTTC
CTAATAAAATGAGGAAATTGCATCGCATTGTCTGAGTAGGTGTCATTCTATTCTGGGGGGTGGGGTGGGG
CAGGACAGCAAGGGGGAGGATTGGGAAGAGAATAGCAGGCATGCTGGGGAGCGGCCGCAGGAACCCCTAG
TGATGGAGTTGGCCACTCCCTCTCTGCGCGCTCGCTCGCTCACTGAGGCCGGGCGACCAAAGGTCGCCCG
ACGCCCGGGCTTTGCCCGGGCGGCCTCAGTGAGCGAGCGAGCGCGCAGCTGCCTGCAGGGGCGCCTGATG
CGGTATTTTCTCCTTACGCATCTGTGCGGTATTTCACACCGCATA
[142 nt withheld, positions 6766-6907]
C
[141 nt withheld, positions 6909-7049]
CCTTTGACGTTGGAGTCCACGTTCTTT
[37 nt withheld, positions 7077-7113]
ACCCTATCTCGGGCTATTCTTTTGATTTATAAGGGATTTTGCCGATTTCGGCCTATTGGTTAAAAAATGA
GCTGATTTAACAAAAATTTAACGCGAATTTTAACAAAATATTAACGTTTACAATTTTATGGTGCACTCTC
AGTACAATCTGCTCTGATGCCGCATAGTTAAGCCAGCCCCGACACCCGCCAACACCCGCTGACGCGCCCT
GACGGGCTTGTCTGCTCCCGGCATCCGCTTACAGACAAGCTGTGACCGTCTCCGGGAGCTGCATGTGTCA
GAGGTTTTCACCGTCATCACCGAAACGCGCGAGACGAAAGGGCCTCGTGATACGCCTATTTTTATAGGTT
AATGTCATGATAATAATGGTTTCTTAGACGTCAGGTGGCACTTTTCGGGGAAATGTGCGCGGAACCCCTA
TTTGTTTATTTTTCTAAATACATTCAAATATGTATCCGCTCATGAGACAATAACCCTGATAAATGCTTCA
ATAATATTGAAAAAGGAAGAGTATGAGTATTCAACATTTCCGTGTCGCCCTTATTCCCTTTTTTGCGGCA
TTTTGCCTTCCTGTTTTTGCTCACCCAGAAACGCTGGTGAAAGTAAAAGATGCTGAAGATCAGTTGGGTG
CACGAGTGGGTTACATCGAACTGGATCTCAACAGCGGTAAGATCCTTGAGAGTTTTCGCCCCGAAGAACG
TTTTCCAATGATGAGCACTTTTAAAGTTCTGCTATGTGGCGCGGTATTATCCCGTATTGACGCCGGGCAA
GAGCAACTCGGTCGCCGCATACACTATTCTCAGAATGACTTGGTTGAGTACTCACCAGTCACAGAAAAGC
ATCTTACGGATGGCATGACAGTAAGAGAATTATGCAGTGCTGCCATAACCATGAGTGATAACACTGCGGC
CAACTTACTTCTGACAACGATCGGAGGACCGAAGGAGCTAACCGCTTTTTTGCACAACATGGGGGATCAT
GTAACTCGCCTTGATCGTTGGGAACCGGAGCTGAATGAAGCCATACCAAACGACGAGCGTGACACCACGA
TGCCTGTAGCAATGGCAACAACGTTGCGCAAACTATTAACTGGCGAACTACTTACTCTAGCTTCCCGGCA
ACAATTAATAGACTGGATGGAGGCGGATAAAGTTGCAGGACCACTTCTGCGCTCGGCCCTTCCGGCTGGC
TGGTTTATTGCTGATAAATCTGGAGCCGGTGAGCGTGGAAGCCGCGGTATCATTGCAGCACTGGGGCCAG
ATGGTAAGCCCTCCCGTATCGTAGTTATCTACACGACGGGGAGTCAGGCAACTATGGATGAACGAAATAG
ACAGATCGCTGAGATAGGTGCCTCACTGATTAAGCATTGGTAACTGTCAGACCAAGTTTACTCATATATA
CTTTAGATTGATTTAAAACTTCATTTTTAATTTAAAAGGATCTAGGTGAAGATCCTTTTTGATAATCTCA
TGACCAAAATCCCTTAACGTGAGTTTTCGTTCCACTGAGCGTCAGACCCCGTAGAAAAGATCAAAGGATC
TTCTTGAGATCCTTTTTTTCTGCGCGTAATCTGCTGCTTGCAAACAAAAAAACCACCGCTACCAGCGGTG
GTTTGTTTGCCGGATCAAGAGCTACCAACTCTTTTTCCGAAGGTAACTGGCTTCAGCAGAGCGCAGATAC
CAAATACTGTCCTTCTAGTGTAGCCGTAGTTAGGCCACCACTTCAAGAACTCTGTAGCACCGCCTACATA
CCTCGCTCTGCTAATCCTGTTACCAGTGGCTGCTGCCAGTGGCGATAAGTCGTGTCTTACCGGGTTGGAC
TCAAGACGATAGTTACCGGATAAGGCGCAGCGGTCGGGCTGAACGGGGGGTTCGTGCACACAGCCCAGCT
TGGAGCGAACGACCTACACCGAACTGAGATACCTACAGCGTGAGCTATGAGAAAGCGCCACGCTTCCCGA
AGGGAGAAAGGCGGACAGGTATCCGGTAAGCGGCAGGGTCGGAACAGGAGAGCGCACGAGGGAGCTTCCA
GGGGGAAACGCCTGGTATCTTTATAGTCCTGTCGGGTTTCGCCACCTCTGACTTGAGCGTCGATTTTTGT
GATGCTCGTCAGGGGGGCGGAGCCTATGGAAAAACGCCAGCAACGCGGCCTTTTTACGGTTCCTGGCCTT
TTGCTGGCC
