>Addgene plasmid #86310 | PX458_SAP130_1 | addgene partial sequence | sequence record 170844 | Addgene Partial NGS Result
GACTATAAGGACCACGACGGAGACTACAAGGATCATGATATTGATTACAAAGACGATGACGATAAGATGG
CCCCAAAGAAGAAGCGGAAGGTCGGTATCCACGGAGTCCCAGCAGCCGACAAGAAGTACAGCATCGGCCT
GGACATCGGCACCAACTCTGTGGGCTGGGCCGTGATCACCGACGAGTACAAGGTGCCCAGCAAGAAATTC
AAGGTGCTGGGCAACACCGACCGGCACAGCATCAAGAAGAACCTGATCGGAGCCCTGCTGTTCGACAGCG
GCGAAACAGCCGAGGCCACCCGGCTGAAGAGAACCGCCAGAAGAAGATACACCAGACGGAAGAACCGGAT
CTGCTATCTGCAAGAGATCTTCAGCAACGAGATGGCCAAGGTGGACGACAGCTTCTTCCACAGACTGGAA
GAGTCCTTCCTGGTGGAAGAGGATAAGAAGCACGAGCGGCACCCCATCTTCGGCAACATCGTGGACGAGG
TGGCCTACCACGAGAAGTACCCCACCATCTACCACCTGAGAAAGAAACTGGTGGACAGCACCGACAAGGC
CGACCTGCGGCTGATCTATCTGGCCCTGGCCCACATGATCAAGTTCCGGGGCCACTTCCTGATCGAGGGC
GACCTGAACCCCGACAACAGCGACGTGGACAAGCTGTTCATCCAGCTGGTGCAGACCTACAACCAGCTGT
TCGAGGAAAACCCCATCAACGCCAGCGGCGTGGACGCCAAGGCCATCCTGTCTGCCAGACTGAGCAAGAG
CAGACGGCTGGAAAATCTGATCGCCCAGCTGCCCGGCGAGAAGAAGAATGGCCTGTTCGGAAACCTGATT
GCCCTGAGCCTGGGCCTGACCCCCAACTTCAAGAGCAACTTCGACCTGGCCGAGGATGCCAAACTGCAGC
TGAGCAAGGACACCTACGACGACGACCTGGACAACCTGCTGGCCCAGATCGGCGACCAGTACGCCGACCT
GTTTCTGGCCGCCAAGAACCTGTCCGACGCCATCCTGCTGAGCGACATCCTGAGAGTGAACACCGAGATC
ACCAAGGCCCCCCTGAGCGCCTCTATGATCAAGAGATACGACGAGCACCACCAGGACCTGACCCTGCTGA
AAGCTCTCGTGCGGCAGCAGCTGCCTGAGAAGTACAAAGAGATTTTCTTCGACCAGAGCAAGAACGGCTA
CGCCGGCTACATTGACGGCGGAGCCAGCCAGGAAGAGTTCTACAAGTTCATCAAGCCCATCCTGGAAAAG
ATGGACGGCACCGAGGAACTGCTCGTGAAGCTGAACAGAGAGGACCTGCTGCGGAAGCAGCGGACCTTCG
ACAACGGCAGCATCCCCCACCAGATCCACCTGGGAGAGCTGCACGCCATTCTGCGGCGGCAGGAAGATTT
TTACCCATTCCTGAAGGACAACCGGGAAAAGATCGAGAAGATCCTGACCTTCCGCATCCCCTACTACGTG
GGCCCTCTGGCCAGGGGAAACAGCAGATTCGCCTGGATGACCAGAAAGAGCGAGGAAACCATCACCCCCT
GGAACTTCGAGGAAGTGGTGGACAAGGGCGCTTCCGCCCAGAGCTTCATCGAGCGGATGACCAACTTCGA
TAAGAACCTGCCCAACGAGAAGGTGCTGCCCAAGCACAGCCTGCTGTACGAGTACTTCACCGTGTATAAC
GAGCTGACCAAAGTGAAATACGTGACCGAGGGAATGAGAAAGCCCGCCTTCCTGAGCGGCGAGCAGAAAA
AGGCCATCGTGGACCTGCTGTTCAAGACCAACCGGAAAGTGACCGTGAAGCAGCTGAAAGAGGACTACTT
CAAGAAAATCGAGTGCTTCGACTCCGTGGAAATCTCCGGCGTGGAAGATCGGTTCAACGCCTCCCTGGGC
ACATACCACGATCTGCTGAAAATTATCAAGGACAAGGACTTCCTGGACAATGAGGAAAACGAGGACATTC
TGGAAGATATCGTGCTGACCCTGACACTGTTTGAGGACAGAGAGATGATCGAGGAACGGCTGAAAACCTA
TGCCCACCTGTTCGACGACAAAGTGATGAAGCAGCTGAAGCGGCGGAGATACACCGGCTGGGGCAGGCTG
AGCCGGAAGCTGATCAACGGCATCCGGGACAAGCAGTCCGGCAAGACAATCCTGGATTTCCTGAAGTCCG
ACGGCTTCGCCAACAGAAACTTCATGCAGCTGATCCACGACGACAGCCTGACCTTTAAAGAGGACATCCA
GAAAGCCCAGGTGTCCGGCCAGGGCGATAGCCTGCACGAGCACATTGCCAATCTGGCCGGCAGCCCCGCC
ATTAAGAAGGGCATCCTGCAGACAGTGAAGGTGGTGGACGAGCTCGTGAAAGTGATGGGCCGGCACAAGC
CCGAGAACATCGTGATCGAAATGGCCAGAGAGAACCAGACCACCCAGAAGGGACAGAAGAACAGCCGCGA
GAGAATGAAGCGGATCGAAGAGGGCATCAAAGAGCTGGGCAGCCAGATCCTGAAAGAACACCCCGTGGAA
AACACCCAGCTGCAGAACGAGAAGCTGTACCTGTACTACCTGCAGAATGGGCGGGATATGTACGTGGACC
AGGAACTGGACATCAACCGGCTGTCCGACTACGATGTGGACCATATCGTGCCTCAGAGCTTTCTGAAGGA
CGACTCCATCGACAACAAGGTGCTGACCAGAAGCGACAAGAACCGGGGCAAGAGCGACAACGTGCCCTCC
GAAGAGGTCGTGAAGAAGATGAAGAACTACTGGCGGCAGCTGCTGAACGCCAAGCTGATTACCCAGAGAA
AGTTCGACAATCTGACCAAGGCCGAGAGAGGCGGCCTGAGCGAACTGGATAAGGCCGGCTTCATCAAGAG
ACAGCTGGTGGAAACCCGGCAGATCACAAAGCACGTGGCACAGATCCTGGACTCCCGGATGAACACTAAG
TACGACGAGAATGACAAGCTGATCCGGGAAGTGAAAGTGATCACCCTGAAGTCCAAGCTGGTGTCCGATT
TCCGGAAGGATTTCCAGTTTTACAAAGTGCGCGAGATCAACAACTACCACCACGCCCACGACGCCTACCT
GAACGCCGTCGTGGGAACCGCCCTGATCAAAAAGTACCCTAAGCTGGAAAGCGAGTTCGTGTACGGCGAC
TACAAGGTGTACGACGTGCGGAAGATGATCGCCAAGAGCGAGCAGGAAATCGGCAAGGCTACCGCCAAGT
ACTTCTTCTACAGCAACATCATGAACTTTTTCAAGACCGAGATTACCCTGGCCAACGGCGAGATCCGGAA
GCGGCCTCTGATCGAGACAAACGGCGAAACCGGGGAGATCGTGTGGGATAAGGGCCGGGATTTTGCCACC
GTGCGGAAAGTGCTGAGCATGCCCCAAGTGAATATCGTGAAAAAGACCGAGGTGCAGACAGGCGGCTTCA
GCAAAGAGTCTATCCTGCCCAAGAGGAACAGCGATAAGCTGATCGCCAGAAAGAAGGACTGGGACCCTAA
GAAGTACGGCGGCTTCGACAGCCCCACCGTGGCCTATTCTGTGCTGGTGGTGGCCAAAGTGGAAAAGGGC
AAGTCCAAGAAACTGAAGAGTGTGAAAGAGCTGCTGGGGATCACCATCATGGAAAGAAGCAGCTTCGAGA
AGAATCCCATCGACTTTCTGGAAGCCAAGGGCTACAAAGAAGTGAAAAAGGACCTGATCATCAAGCTGCC
TAAGTACTCCCTGTTCGAGCTGGAAAACGGCCGGAAGAGAATGCTGGCCTCTGCCGGCGAACTGCAGAAG
GGAAACGAACTGGCCCTGCCCTCCAAATATGTGAACTTCCTGTACCTGGCCAGCCACTATGAGAAGCTGA
AGGGCTCCCCCGAGGATAATGAGCAGAAACAGCTGTTTGTGGAACAGCACAAGCACTACCTGGACGAGAT
CATCGAGCAGATCAGCGAGTTCTCCAAGAGAGTGATCCTGGCCGACGCTAATCTGGACAAAGTGCTGTCC
GCCTACAACAAGCACCGGGATAAGCCCATCAGAGAGCAGGCCGAGAATATCATCCACCTGTTTACCCTGA
CCAATCTGGGAGCCCCTGCCGCCTTCAAGTACTTTGACACCACCATCGACCGGAAGAGGTACACCAGCAC
CAAAGAGGTGCTGGACGCCACCCTGATCCACCAGAGCATCACCGGCCTGTACGAGACACGGATCGACCTG
TCTCAGCTGGGAGGCGACAAAAGGCCGGCGGCCACGAAAAAGGCCGGCCAGGCAAAAAAGAAAAAGGAAT
TCGGCAGTGGAGAGGGCAGAGGAAGTCTGCTAACATGCGGTGACGTCGAGGAGAATCCTGGCCCAGTGAG
CAAGGGCGAGGAGCTGTTCACCGGGGTGGTGCCCATCCTGGTCGAGCTGGACGGCGACGTAAACGGCCAC
AAGTTCAGCGTGTCCGGCGAGGGCGAGGGCGATGCCACCTACGGCAAGCTGACCCTGAAGTTCATCTGCA
CCACCGGCAAGCTGCCCGTGCCCTGGCCCACCCTCGTGACCACCCTGACCTACGGCGTGCAGTGCTTCAG
CCGCTACCCCGACCACATGAAGCAGCACGACTTCTTCAAGTCCGCCATGCCCGAAGGCTACGTCCAGGAG
CGCACCATCTTCTTCAAGGACGACGGCAACTACAAGACCCGCGCCGAGGTGAAGTTCGAGGGCGACACCC
TGGTGAACCGCATCGAGCTGAAGGGCATCGACTTCAAGGAGGACGGCAACATCCTGGGGCACAAGCTGGA
GTACAACTACAACAGCCACAACGTCTATATCATGGCCGACAAGCAGAAGAACGGCATCAAGGTGAACTTC
AAGATCCGCCACAACATCGAGGACGGCAGCGTGCAGCTCGCCGACCACTACCAGCAGAACACCCCCATCG
GCGACGGCCCCGTGCTGCTGCCCGACAACCACTACCTGAGCACCCAGTCCGCCCTGAGCAAAGACCCCAA
CGAGAAGCGCGATCACATGGTCCTGCTGGAGTTCGTGACCGCCGCCGGGATCACTCTCGGCATGGACGAG
CTGTACAAGGAATTCTAACTAGAGCTCGCTGATCAGCCTCGACTGTGCCTTCTAGTTGCCAGCCATCTGT
TGTTTGCCCCTCCCCCGTGCCTTCCTTGACCCTGGAAGGTGCCACTCCCACTGTCCTTTCCTAATAAAAT
GAGGAAATTGCATCGCATTGTCTGAGTAGGTGTCATTCTATTCTGGGGGGTGGGGTGGGGCAGGACAGCA
AGGGGGAGGATTGGGAAGAGAATAGCAGGCATGCTGGGGAGCGGCCGCAGGAACCCCTAGTGATGGAGTT
GGCCACTCCCTCTCTGCGCGCTCGCTCGCTCACTGAGGCCGGGCGACCAAAGGTCGCCCGACGCCCGGGC
TTTGCCCGGGCGGCCTCAGTGAGCGAGCGAGCGCGCAGCTGCCTGCAGGGGCGCCTGATGCGGTATTTTC
TCCTTACGCATCTGTGCGGTATTTCACACCGCATA
[95 nt withheld, positions 5496-5590]
T
[46 nt withheld, positions 5592-5637]
C
[141 nt withheld, positions 5639-5779]
CCTTTGACGTTGGAGTCCACGTTCTTT
[37 nt withheld, positions 5807-5843]
ACTCTATCTCGGGCTATTCTTTTGATTTATAAGGGATTTTGCCGATTTCGGTCTATTGGTTAAAAAATGA
GCTGATTTAACAAAAATTTAACGCGAATTTTAACAAAATATTAACGTTTACAATTTTATGGTGCACTCTC
AGTACAATCTGCTCTGATGCCGCATAGTTAAGCCAGCCCCGACACCCGCCAACACCCGCTGACGCGCCCT
GACGGGCTTGTCTGCTCCCGGCATCCGCTTACAGACAAGCTGTGACCGTCTCCGGGAGCTGCATGTGTCA
GAGGTTTTCACCGTCATCACCGAAACGCGCGAGACGAAAGGGCCTCGTGATACGCCTATTTTTATAGGTT
AATGTCATGATAATAATGGTTTCTTAGACGTCAGGTGGCACTTTTCGGGGAAATGTGCGCGGAACCCCTA
TTTGTTTATTTTTCTAAATACATTCAAATATGTATCCGCTCATGAGACAATAACCCTGATAAATGCTTCA
ATAATATTGAAAAAGGAAGAGTATGAGTATTCAACATTTCCGTGTCGCCCTTATTCCCTTTTTTGCGGCA
TTTTGCCTTCCTGTTTTTGCTCACCCAGAAACGCTGGTGAAAGTAAAAGATGCTGAAGATCAGTTGGGTG
CACGAGTGGGTTACATCGAACTGGATCTCAACAGCGGTAAGATCCTTGAGAGTTTTCGCCCCGAAGAACG
TTTTCCAATGATGAGCACTTTTAAAGTTCTGCTATGTGGCGCGGTATTATCCCGTATTGACGCCGGGCAA
GAGCAACTCGGTCGCCGCATACACTATTCTCAGAATGACTTGGTTGAGTACTCACCAGTCACAGAAAAGC
ATCTTACGGATGGCATGACAGTAAGAGAATTATGCAGTGCTGCCATAACCATGAGTGATAACACTGCGGC
CAACTTACTTCTGACAACGATCGGAGGACCGAAGGAGCTAACCGCTTTTTTGCACAACATGGGGGATCAT
GTAACTCGCCTTGATCGTTGGGAACCGGAGCTGAATGAAGCCATACCAAACGACGAGCGTGACACCACGA
TGCCTGTAGCAATGGCAACAACGTTGCGCAAACTATTAACTGGCGAACTACTTACTCTAGCTTCCCGGCA
ACAATTAATAGACTGGATGGAGGCGGATAAAGTTGCAGGACCACTTCTGCGCTCGGCCCTTCCGGCTGGC
TGGTTTATTGCTGATAAATCTGGAGCCGGTGAGCGTGGAAGCCGCGGTATCATTGCAGCACTGGGGCCAG
ATGGTAAGCCCTCCCGTATCGTAGTTATCTACACGACGGGGAGTCAGGCAACTATGGATGAACGAAATAG
ACAGATCGCTGAGATAGGTGCCTCACTGATTAAGCATTGGTAACTGTCAGACCAAGTTTACTCATATATA
CTTTAGATTGATTTAAAACTTCATTTTTAATTTAAAAGGATCTAGGTGAAGATCCTTTTTGATAATCTCA
TGACCAAAATCCCTTAACGTGAGTTTTCGTTCCACTGAGCGTCAGACCCCGTAGAAAAGATCAAAGGATC
TTCTTGAGATCCTTTTTTTCTGCGCGTAATCTGCTGCTTGCAAACAAAAAAACCACCGCTACCAGCGGTG
GTTTGTTTGCCGGATCAAGAGCTACCAACTCTTTTTCCGAAGGTAACTGGCTTCAGCAGAGCGCAGATAC
CAAATACTGTTCTTCTAGTGTAGCCGTAGTTAGGCCACCACTTCAAGAACTCTGTAGCACCGCCTACATA
CCTCGCTCTGCTAATCCTGTTACCAGTGGCTGCTGCCAGTGGCGATAAGTCGTGTCTTACCGGGTTGGAC
TCAAGACGATAGTTACCGGATAAGGCGCAGCGGTCGGGCTGAACGGGGGGTTCGTGCACACAGCCCAGCT
TGGAGCGAACGACCTACACCGAACTGAGATACCTACAGCGTGAGCTATGAGAAAGCGCCACGCTTCCCGA
AGGGAGAAAGGCGGACAGGTATCCGGTAAGCGGCAGGGTCGGAACAGGAGAGCGCACGAGGGAGCTTCCA
GGGGGAAACGCCTGGTATCTTTATAGTCCTGTCGGGTTTCGCCACCTCTGACTTGAGCGTCGATTTTTGT
GATGCTCGTCAGGGGGGCGGAGCCTATGGAAAAACGCCAGCAACGCGGCCTTTTTACGGTTCCTGGCCTT
TTGCTGGCCTTTTGCTCACATGTGAGGGCCTATTTCCCATGATTCCTTCATATTTGCATATACGATACAA
GGCTGTTAGAGAGATAATTGGAATTAATTTGACTGTAAACACAAAGATATTAGTACAAAATACGTGACGT
AGAAAGTAATAATTTCTTGGGTAGTTTGCAGTTTTAAAATTATGTTTTAAAATGGACTATCATATGCTTA
CCGTAACTTGAAAGTATTTCGATTTCTTGGCTTTATATATCTTGTGGAAAGGACGAAACACCGTCTAGAC
CCAGAACAATCGTTTTAGAGCTAGAAATAGCAAGTTAAAATAAGGCTAGTCCGTTATCAACTTGAAAAAG
TGGCACCGAGTCGGTGCTTTTTTGTTTTAGAGCTAGAAATAGCAAGTTAAAATAAGGCTAGTCCGTTTTT
AGCGCGTGCGCCAATTCTGCAGACAAATGGCTCTAGAGGTACC
